>Addgene plasmid #147849 | pAc5.1B-EGFP-DmNot1_1467-1699_W | depositor full sequence | sequence record 290296 | Full Sequence
CTTCAAGGAATTAATTCTATATTCTAAAAACACAAATGATACTTCTAAAAAAAATCATGAATGGCATCAA
CTCTGAATCAAATCTTTGCAGATGCACCTACTTCTCATTTCCACTGTCACATCATTTTTCCAGATCTCGC
TGCCTGTTATGTGGCCCACAAACCAAGACACGTTTTATGGCCATTAAAGCTGGCTGATCGTCGCCAAACA
CCAAATACATATCAATATGTACATTCGAGAAAGAAGCGATCAAAGAAGCGTCTTCGGGCGAGTAGGAGAA
TGCGGAGGAGAAGGAGAACGAGCTGATCTAGTATCTCTCCACAATCCAATGCCAACTGACCAACTGGCCA
TATTCGGAGCAATTTGAAGCCAATTTCCATCGCCTGGCGATCGCTCCATTCTTGGCTATATGTTTTTCAC
CGTTCCCGGGGCCATTTTCAAAGACTCGTCGGTAAGATAAGATTGTGTCACTCGCTGTCTCTCTTCATTT
GTCGAAGAATGCTGAGGAATTTCGCGATGACGTCGGCGAGTATTTTGAAGAATGAGAATAATTTGTATTT
ATACGAAAATCAGTTAGTGGAATTTTCTACAAAAACATGTTATCTATAGATAATTTTGTTGCAAAATATG
TTGACTATGACAAAGATTGTATGTATATACCTTTAATGTATTCTCATTTTCTTATGTATTTATAATGGCA
ATGATGATACTGATGATATTTTAAGATGATGCCAGACCACAGGCTGATTTCTGCGTCTTTTGCCGAACGC
AGTGCATGTGCGGTTGTTGTTTTTTGGAATAGTTTCAATTTTCGGACTGTCCGCTTTGATTTCAGTTTCT
TGGCTTATTCAAAAAGCAAAGTAAAGCCAAAAAAGCGAGATGGCAATACCAAATGCGGCAAAACGGTAGT
GGAAGGAAAGGGGTGCGGGGCAGCGGAAGGAAGGGTGGGGCGGGGCGTGGCGGGGTCTGTGGCTGGGCGC
GACGTCACCGACGTTGGAGCCACTCCTTTGACCATGTGTGCGTGTGTGTATTATTCGTGTCTCGCCACTC
GCCGGTTGTTTTTTTCTTTTTATCTCGCTCTCTCTAGCGCCATCTCGTACGCATGCTCAACGCACCGCAT
GTTGCCGTGTCCTTTATGCGTCATTTTGGCTCGAAATAGGCAATTATTTAAACAAAGATTAGTCAACGAA
AACGCTAAAATAAATAAGTCTACAATATGGTTACTTATTGCCATGTGTGTGCAGCCAACGATAGCAACAA
AAGCAACAACACAGTGGCTTTCCCTCTTTCACTTTTTGTTTGCAAGCGCGTGCGAGCAAGACGGCACGAC
CGGCAAACGCAATTACGCTGACAAAGAGCAGACGAAGTTTTGGCCGAAAAACATCAAGGCGCCTGATACG
AATGCATTTGCAATAACAATTGCGATATTTAATATTGTTTATGAAGCTGTTTGACTTCAAAACACACAAA
AAAAAAAATAAAACAAATTATTTGAAAGAGAATTAGGAATCGGACAGCTTATCGTTACGGGCTAACAGCA
CACCGAGACGAAATAGCTTACCTGACGTCACAGCCTCTGGAAGAACTGCCGCCAAGCAGAGAGAGAGAGA
AAAAGAGGGAGAGCAGCTTAGACCGCATGTGCTTGTGTGTGAGGCGTCTCTCTCTTCGTCTCCTGTTTGC
GCAAACGCATAGACTGCACTGAGAAAATCGATTACCTATTTTTTATGAATGAATATTTGCACTATTACTA
TTCAAAACTATTAAGATAGCAATCACATTCAATAGCCAAATACTATACCACCTGAGCGATGCAACGAAAT
GATCAATTTGAGCAAAAATGCTGCATATTTAGGACGGCATCATTATAGAAATGCTTCTTGCTGTGTACTT
TTCTCTCGTCTGGCAGCTGTTTCGCCGTTATTGTTAAAACCGGCTTAAGTTAGGTGTGTTTTCTACGACT
AGTGATGCCCCTACTAGAAGATGTGTGTTGCACAAATGTCCCTGAATAACCAATTTGAAGTGCAGATAGC
AGTAAACGTAAGCTAATATGAATATTATTTAACTGTAATGTTTTAATATCGCTGGACATTACTAATAAAC
CCACTATAAACACATGTACATATGTATGTTTTGGCATACAATGAGTAGTTGGGGAAAAAATGTGTAAAAG
CACCGTGACCATCACAGCATAAAGATAACCAGCTGAAGTATCGAATATGAGTAACCCCCAAATTGAATCA
CATGCCGCAACTGATAGGACCCATGGAAGTACACTCTTCATGGCGATATACAAGACACACACAAGCACGA
ACACCCAGTTGCGGAGGAAATTCTCCGTAAATGAAAACCCAATCGGCGAACAATTCATACCCATATATGG
TAAAAGTTTTGAACGCGACTTGAGAGCGGAGAGCATTGCGGCTGATAAGGTTTTAGCGCTAAGCGGGCTT
TATAAAACGGGCTGCGGGACCAGTTTTCATATCACTACCGTTTGAGTTCTTGTGCTGTGTGGATACTCCT
CCCGACACAAAGCCGCTCCATCAGCCAGCAGTCGTCTAATCCAGAGACCCCGGATCGGGGTACCAACATG
GTGAGCAAGGGCGAGGAGCTGTTCACCGGGGTGGTGCCCATCCTGGTCGAGCTGGACGGCGACGTAAACG
GCCACAAGTTCAGCGTGTCCGGCGAGGGCGAGGGCGATGCCACCTACGGCAAGCTGACCCTGAAGTTCAT
CTGCACCACCGGCAAGCTGCCCGTGCCCTGGCCCACCCTCGTGACCACCCTGACCTACGGCGTGCAGTGC
TTCAGCCGCTACCCCGACCACATGAAGCAGCACGACTTCTTCAAGTCCGCCATGCCCGAAGGCTACGTCC
AGGAGCGCACCATCTTCTTCAAGGACGACGGCAACTACAAGACCCGCGCCGAGGTGAAGTTCGAGGGCGA
CACCCTGGTGAACCGCATCGAGCTGAAGGGCATCGACTTCAAGGAGGACGGCAACATCCTGGGGCACAAG
CTGGAGTACAACTACAACAGCCACAACGTCTATATCATGGCCGACAAGCAGAAGAACGGCATCAAGGTGA
ACTTCAAGATCCGCCACAACATCGAGGACGGCAGCGTGCAGCTCGCCGACCACTACCAGCAGAACACCCC
CATCGGCGACGGCCCCGTGCTGCTGCCCGACAACCACTACCTGAGCACCCAGTCCGCCCTGAGCAAAGAC
CCCAACGAGAAGCGCGATCACATGGTCCTGCTGGAGTTCGTGACCGCCGCCGGGATCACTCTCGGCATGG
ACGAGCTGTACAAGCCAAGCTTAATTAAGATGCGCTATTCATACGTGGACGTAAACGTGAGCAACTTCCA
GCTTATTGGTCAGCAGTTGGTACTGCCACCCAATACTCCGTTCCTGCACGCCAATCCCGGAATCAAACAC
ATGGTCGTCAACGCCGTGGAGCGCACGATAACCGACTGGTTGCAGCCTATTGTGGACCGAAGCATCCGCA
TTGCCTGTGCCACCACCGAGCAGATCATCCGCAAGGACTTCGCCCTGGATGCTGACGAGAACCGAATGCG
CACTGCCGCTCATCAGATGGTACGAAACCTTGCCGCCGGCATGGCCATGATTACCGGTAAGGATGAGATA
GCGCGTGCTATTAGCCAGAATCTGCACAAGGCCTTGCTGTCGGGTCTAAATGGGATGCCCAGCATGGCTG
AGATCCAAGCTGCTGCTATGCAGTTAGCCAGCGAAAATGTTGAGCTAGTTTGCGCTTTCATTCAGAAAAC
ATCTGCTGAAAAGGCAGCCGCAGAGATCGATAGGCGTCTAAGCACCGATTTCGAGACCAGAAAAATTGCT
CGTGAAGAGGGCAACCGCTTTGTGGACGCCCAGATCCTCACCTATCAACAGGAGCGTCTTCCAGAAGCAG
TGCGCATCAAGGTGGGCGCGGCTCCAGCTACACTTTATGCTGTGTACTCGGAGTTCGCTAGAAGCATACC
TGGCTTCCAGCAGATGAGCGATCGCGATATTTAGTCTAGAGGGCCCGCGGTTCGAAGGTAAGCCTATCCC
TAACCCTCTCCTCGGTCTCGATTCTACGCGTACCGGTCATCATCACCATCACCATTGAGTTTAAACCCGC
TGATCAGCCTCGACTGTGCCTTCTAAGGCCTGAGCTCGCTGATCAGCCTCGATCGAGGATCCAGACATGA
TAAGATACATTGATGAGTTTGGACAAACCACAACTAGAATGCAGTGAAAAAAATGCTTTATTTGTGAAAT
TTGTGATGCTATTGCTTTATTTGTAACCATTATAAGCTGCAATAAACAAGTTAACAACAACAATTGCATT
CATTTTATGTTTCAGGTTCAGGGGGAGGTGTGGGAGGTTTTTTAAAGCAAGTAAAACCTCTACAAATGTG
GTATGGCTGATTATGATCAGTCGACCGATGCCCTTGAGAGCCTTCAACCCAGTCAGCTCCTTCCGGTGGG
CGCGGGGCATGACTATCGTCGCCGCACTTATGACTGTCTTCTTTATCATGCAACTCGTAGGACAGGTGCC
GGCAGCGCTCTGGGTCATTTTCGGCGAGGACCGCTTTCGCTGGAGCGCGACGATGATCGGCCTGTCGCTT
GCGGTATTCGGAATCTTGCACGCCCTCGCTCAAGCCTTCGTCACTGGTCCCGCCACCAAACGTTTCGGCG
AGAAGCAGGCCATTATCGCCGGCATGGCGGCCGACGCGCTGGGCTACGTCTTGCTGGCGTTCGCGACGCG
AGGCTGGATGGCCTTCCCCATTATGATTCTTCTCGCTTCCGGCGGCATCGGGATGCCCGCGTTGCAGGCC
ATGCTGTCCAGGCAGGTAGATGACGACCATCAGGGACAGCTTCAAGGATCGCTCGCGGCTCTTACCAGCC
AGCAAAAGGCCAGGAACCGTAAAAAGGCCGCGTTGCTGGCGTTTTTCCATAGGCTCCGCCCCCCTGACGA
GCATCACAAAAATCGACGCTCAAGTCAGAGGTGGCGAAACCCGACAGGACTATAAAGATACCAGGCGTTT
CCCCCTGGAAGCTCCCTCGTGCGCTCTCCTGTTCCGACCCTGCCGCTTACCGGATACCTGTCCGCCTTTC
TCCCTTCGGGAAGCGTGGCGCTTTCTCAATGCTCACGCTGTAGGTATCTCAGTTCGGTGTAGGTCGTTCG
CTCCAAGCTGGGCTGTGTGCACGAACCCCCCGTTCAGCCCGACCGCTGCGCCTTATCCGGTAACTATCGT
CTTGAGTCCAACCCGGTAAGACACGACTTATCGCCACTGGCAGCAGCCACTGGTAACAGGATTAGCAGAG
CGAGGTATGTAGGCGGTGCTACAGAGTTCTTGAAGTGGTGGCCTAACTACGGCTACACTAGAAGGACAGT
ATTTGGTATCTGCGCTCTGCTGAAGCCAGTTACCTTCGGAAAAAGAGTTGGTAGCTCTTGATCCGGCAAA
CAAACCACCGCTGGTAGCGGTGGTTTTTTTGTTTGCAAGCAGCAGATTACGCGCAGAAAAAAAGGATCTC
AAGAAGATCCTTTGATCTTTTCTACGGGGTCTGACGCTCAGTGGAACGAAAACTCACGTTAAGGGATTTT
GGTCATGAGATTATCAAAAAGGATCTTCACCTAGATCCTTTTAAATTAAAAATGAAGTTTTAAATCAATC
TAAAGTATATATGAGTAAACTTGGTCTGACAGTTACCAATGCTTAATCAGTGAGGCACCTATCTCAGCGA
TCTGTCTATTTCGTTCATCCATAGTTGCCTGACTCCCCGTCGTGTAGATAACTACGATACGGGAGGGCTT
ACCATCTGGCCCCAGTGCTGCAATGATACCGCGAGACCCACGCTCACCGGCTCCAGATTTATCAGCAATA
AACCAGCCAGCCGGAAGGGCCGAGCGCAGAAGTGGTCCTGCAACTTTATCCGCCTCCATCCAGTCTATTA
ATTGTTGCCGGGAAGCTAGAGTAAGTAGTTCGCCAGTTAATAGTTTGCGCAACGTTGTTGCCATTGCTGC
AGGCATCGTGGTGTCACGCTCGTCGTTTGGTATGGCTTCATTCAGCTCCGGTTCCCAACGATCAAGGCGA
GTTACATGATCCCCCATGTTGTGCAAAAAAGCGGTTAGCTCCTTCGGTCCTCCGATCGTTGTCAGAAGTA
AGTTGGCCGCAGTGTTATCACTCATGGTTATGGCAGCACTGCATAATTCTCTTACTGTCATGCCATCCGT
AAGATGCTTTTCTGTGACTGGTGAGTACTCAACCAAGTCATTCTGAGAATAGTGTATGCGGCGACCGAGT
TGCTCTTGCCCGGCGTCAACACGGGATAATACCGCGCCACATAGCAGAACTTTAAAAGTGCTCATCATTG
GAAAACGTTCTTCGGGGCGAAAACTCTCAAGGATCTTACCGCTGTTGAGATCCAGTTCGATGTAACCCAC
TCGTGCACCCAACTGATCTTCAGCATCTTTTACTTTCACCAGCGTTTCTGGGTGAGCAAAAACAGGAAGG
CAAAATGCCGCAAAAAAGGGAATAAGGGCGACACGGAAATGTTGAATACTCATACTCTTCCTTTTTCAAT
ATTATTGAAGCATTTATCAGGGTTATTGTCTCATGAGCGGATACATATTTGAATGTATTTAGAAAAATAA
ACAAATAGGGGTTCCGCGCACATTTCCCCGAAAAGTGCCACCTGACGTCTAAGAAACCATTATTATCATG
ACATTAACCTATAAAAATAGGCGTATCACGAGGCCCTTTCGT
Features (pLannotate 1.2.2; 10 found; start..end, strand, type, name):
     56..2568    +  promoter       Ac5 promoter: Drosophila melanogaster actin 5C promoter
   2588..3304    +  CDS            EGFP: EGFP is a basic (constitutively fluorescent) green fluorescent protein published in 1996, derived from Aequorea victoria. It is reported to be a rapidly-maturing weak dimer with moderate acid sensitivity.
   3323..4012    +  CDS            Cnot1 (fragment): CNOT1_MOUSE - Also known as Kiaa1007. Experimental evidence at protein level: Swiss-Prot protein existence level 1. Scaffolding component of the CCR4-NOT complex which is one of the major cellular mRNA deadenylases and is linked to various cellular processes including bulk mRNA degradation, miRNA-mediated repression, translational repression during translational initiation and general transcription regulation. Additional complex functions may be a consequence of its influence on mRNA expression. Its scaffolding function implies its interaction with the catalytic complex module and diverse RNA-
   4047..4088    +  CDS            V5 tag: epitope tag from simian virus 5
   4188..4322    -  polyA_signal   SV40 poly(A) signal: SV40 polyadenylation signal
   4345..4429    -  CDS            large T antigen (fragment): large T antigen from SV40 (simian virus 40)
   4430..4900    +  CDS            TcR (fragment): tetracycline efflux protein; tet; confers resistance to tetracycline
   4944..5532    -  rep_origin     ori: high-copy-number ColE1/pMB1/pBR322/pUC origin of replication
   5703..6563    -  CDS            AmpR: β-lactamase; bla; confers resistance to ampicillin, carbenicillin, and related antibiotics
   6564..6668    -  promoter       AmpR promoter: bla
