[The description below was written by a language model from this plasmid's Addgene catalogue record and pLannotate feature annotations shown in this document.]
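Description:
pAc5.1B-EGFP-DmNot1_1467-1699_W is an insect-cell expression plasmid of about 6.8 kb that produces an EGFP-tagged fragment of the Drosophila melanogaster Not1 protein. The catalogue lists the backbone as unknown, although the name and the annotated parts point to a pAc5.1-type vector. The Drosophila actin 5C (Ac5) promoter, a strong constitutive promoter in fly cell lines, drives an EGFP coding sequence followed directly by the Not1 segment spanning residues 1467–1699. The automated annotation labels this insert as a fragment of mouse Cnot1, reflecting homology to the mammalian orthologue rather than the actual source, which the record gives as fly. A V5 epitope tag lies downstream of the insert, but the record does not show whether it is read in frame or cut off by a stop codon. An SV40 polyadenylation signal follows the expression unit. The "_W" suffix in the name probably marks a variant, but the record does not define it or list any mutation.

For propagation in E. coli the plasmid carries a ColE1/pUC-type origin and a β-lactamase gene with its own promoter for ampicillin selection. The catalogue describes it as low copy, although the origin is annotated as a high-copy type. Short fragments of SV40 large T antigen and a tetracycline resistance gene are backbone remnants and are not expected to be functional. No selectable marker for insect cells is annotated, which fits transient transfection.

Not1 is the scaffold subunit of the CCR4-NOT deadenylase complex. The associated publication concerns DDX6–CNOT1 contacts and tryptophan-binding pockets in CNOT9 that link miRNA target recognition to silencing. The GFP fusion would therefore suit interaction, pulldown or localisation experiments in Drosophila cultured cells, though the record states only insect expression as its purpose.
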