Addgene plasmid #147849: pAc5.1B-EGFP-DmNot1_1467-1699_W
Purpose: Insect Expression of DmNot1_1467-1699
Depositing lab: Elisa Izaurralde. Depositing organization: Max Planck Institute for Developmental Biology. Publication: A DDX6-CNOT1 complex and W-binding pockets in CNOT9 reveal direct links between miRNA target recognition and silencing. Chen Y, Boland A, Kuzuoglu-Ozturk D, Bawankar P, Loh B, Chang CT, Weichenrieder O, Izaurralde E. Mol Cell. 2014 Jun 5;54(5):737-50. doi: 10.1016/j.molcel.2014.03.034. Epub 2014 Apr 24. PubMed 24768540.
Backbone
  Vector backbone: Unknown
  Vector type: Insect Expression
Growth in bacteria
  Bacterial resistance: Ampicillin, 100 μg/mL
  Growth temperature: 37°C
  Growth strain: DH5alpha
  Copy number: Low Copy
Gene/Insert
  Gene/Insert name: DmNot1_1467-1699
  Species: D. melanogaster (fly)
  Entrez Gene: Not1 (a.k.a. Dmel_CG34407, CG1874, CG1884, CG34407, Dmel\CG34407, Dmel_CG1874, Dmel_CG1884, NOT, NOT1, anon-EST:Liang-1.29, anon-WO0118547.221, clone 1.29, not1)
  Cloning method: Unknown
Terms and licenses: Academic/Nonprofit Terms; Industry Terms: Not Available to Industry
Depositor comments: sequence given by NCBI: NM_001103772.2. Plasmids from this collection were made available to the research community and donated after the lab closed. Please note that the sequence provided by the depositing laboratory may be theoretical/predicted or based on Sanger sequencing results. There may be discrepancies between sequencing results obtained by Addgene and the depositor sequence. If an Addgene verified sequence is not available, please contact before placing your order to request that our lab fully sequence the plasmid.
How to cite: pAc5.1B-EGFP-DmNot1_1467-1699_W was a gift from Elisa Izaurralde (Addgene plasmid # 147849 ; http://n2t.net/addgene:147849 ; RRID:Addgene_147849)
